Addgene plasmid #206868: pET-tTALE-mStrawberry-15b
Purpose: Express tTALE-mStrawberry
Depositing lab: Kyubong Jo. Depositing organization: Sogang University. Publication: 21 Fluorescent Protein-Based DNA Staining Dyes. Kim YT, Oh H, Seo MJ, Lee DH, Shin J, Bong S, Heo S, Hapsari ND, Jo K. Molecules. 2022 Aug 17;27(16):5248. doi: 10.3390/molecules27165248. PubMed 36014487.
Backbone
  Vector backbone: pET-15b
  Backbone manufacturer: Novagen
  Backbone size w/o insert (bp): 5625
  Total vector size (bp): 1830
  Vector type: Bacterial Expression
Growth in bacteria
  Bacterial resistance: Ampicillin, 100 μg/mL
  Growth temperature: 37°C
  Growth strain: DH5alpha
  Copy number: Unknown
Gene/Insert
  Gene/Insert name: 7-mer tTALE-mStrawberry
  Insert size (bp): 1830
  Promoter: T7 promoter
  Cloning method: Restriction Enzyme; 5′ cloning site NdeI (unknown if destroyed); 3′ cloning site BamHI (unknown if destroyed)
  Sequencing primers: 5′ T7 promoter; 3′ T7 terminator
Terms and licenses: Academic/Nonprofit Terms; Industry Terms: Not Available to Industry
How to cite: pET-tTALE-mStrawberry-15b was a gift from Kyubong Jo (Addgene plasmid # 206868 ; http://n2t.net/addgene:206868 ; RRID:Addgene_206868)
