[The description below was written by a language model from this plasmid's Addgene catalogue record and pLannotate feature annotations shown in this document.]
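Description:
pET-tTALE-mStrawberry-15b is a bacterial expression plasmid built on the Novagen pET-15b backbone, designed to produce a fusion of a truncated TALE DNA-binding domain ("7-mer tTALE") with the red fluorescent protein mStrawberry. It replicates in E. coli from a pBR322-type ColE1 origin accompanied by the bom region and the rop gene, which moderates copy number, and is selected with ampicillin through the bla beta-lactamase gene. Scattered tetracycline-resistance fragments and the tet promoter are nonfunctional remnants of the pBR322 ancestry of the backbone.

The insert, recorded as cloned between NdeI and BamHI, sits in the standard pET expression cassette: a T7 promoter followed by a lac operator and the T7 gene 10 ribosome binding site, with a T7 terminator downstream. The plasmid-borne lacI gene supplies repressor, so transcription depends on T7 RNA polymerase in the host and is inducible with IPTG. The annotation upstream of the insert (a short match to a His-tag-containing composite tag, then a thrombin cleavage site) is consistent with the N-terminal His tag and thrombin site of pET-15b, which would allow affinity purification. The open reading frame then runs through a segment matching the Xanthomonas TAL effector AvrBs3, an unannotated stretch that probably holds further TALE repeats or a linker, and mStrawberry. The short "SET1" match after the fluorescent protein is probably backbone sequence rather than a deliberate tag.

According to the associated publication title, the protein belongs to a set of fluorescent protein-based DNA staining dyes. The catalogue's total vector size equals the insert size and appears to be an entry error; the sequenced plasmid is 7,449 nt.
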