Features (pLannotate 1.2.2; 22 found; start..end, strand, type, name):
    104..208     +  promoter       AmpR promoter: bla
    209..1066    +  CDS            bla: BLAT_ECOLX - Experimental evidence at protein level: Swiss-Prot protein existence level 1. TEM-type are the most prevalent beta-lactamases in enterobacteria; they hydrolyze the beta-lactam bond in susceptible beta-lactam antibiotics, thus conferring resistance to penicillins and cephalosporins. TEM-3 and TEM-4 are capable of hydrolyzing cefotaxime and ceftazidime. TEM-5 is capable of hydrolyzing ceftazidime. TEM-6 is capable of hydrolyzing ceftazidime and aztreonam. TEM-8/CAZ-2, TEM- 16/CAZ-7 and TEM-24/CAZ-6 are markedly active against ceftazidime. IRT- 4 shows resistance to beta-lactamase in
   1240..1828    +  rep_origin     ori: high-copy-number ColE1/pMB1/pBR322/pUC origin of replication
   2014..2153    -  misc_feature   bom: basis of mobility region from pBR322
   2255..2446    -  CDS            rop: Rop protein, which maintains plasmids at low copy number; rop
   2463..2843    +  CDS            YPB1_ECOLX: Protein predicted: Swiss-Prot protein existence level 4. From Escherichia coli.
   3085..3709    -  CDS            TcR (fragment): tetracycline efflux protein; tet; confers resistance to tetracycline
   3724..3745    -  protein_bind   CAP binding site: CAP binding activates transcription in the presence of cAMP. E. coli catabolite activator protein
   3758..4840    -  CDS            lacI: lac repressor; lacI; The lac repressor binds to the lac operator to inhibit transcription in E. coli. This inhibition can be relieved by adding lactose or isopropyl-β-D-thiogalactopyranoside (IPTG).
   4841..4918    -  promoter       lacI promoter: lacI
   4926..5205    -  CDS            TcR (fragment): tetracycline efflux protein; tet; confers resistance to tetracycline
   5227..5245    +  promoter       T7 promoter: promoter for bacteriophage T7 RNA polymerase
   5246..5270    +  protein_bind   lac operator: The lac repressor binds to the lac operator to inhibit transcription in E. coli. This inhibition can be relieved by adding lactose or isopropyl-β-D-thiogalactopyranoside (IPTG). lac repressor encoded by lacI
   5285..5307    +  RBS            RBS: efficient ribosome binding site from bacteriophage T7 gene 10 (Olins and Rangwala, 1989)
   5326..5342    +  CDS            capTEV™ (fragment): composite tag for in vivo biotinylation, TEV protease cleavage, and 6xHis tagging
   5353..5370    +  CDS            thrombin site: thrombin recognition and cleavage site
   5368..5883    +  CDS            avrBs3 (fragment): AVRB3_XANEU - Experimental evidence at protein level: Swiss-Prot protein existence level 1. Avirulence protein. Acts as a transcription factor in C.annuum plants. In susceptible plants lacking the Bs3 resistance gene induces expression of a number of genes, including genes homologous to a family of auxin-induced genes, alpha-expansin genes, pectate lyase, anthocyanidin glucoside rhamnosyl transferase and at least one transcription factor, UPA20. Their expression leads to plant hypertrophy in mesophyll cells, probably mainly mediated by UPA20 (PubMed:17962565). In resistant plants induces the h
   6415..7122    +  CDS            mStrawberry: mStrawberry is a basic (constitutively fluorescent) red fluorescent protein published in 2004, derived from Discosoma sp.. It is reported to be a somewhat slowly-maturing monomer with low acid sensitivity.
   7133..7182    +  CDS            SET1 (fragment): solubility-enhancement tag derived from T7 phage gene 10B
   7190..7237    +  terminator     T7 terminator: transcription terminator for bacteriophage T7 RNA polymerase
   7260..7364    -  CDS            TcR (fragment): tetracycline efflux protein; tet; confers resistance to tetracycline
   7412..7440    -  promoter       tet promoter: E. coli promoter for tetracycline efflux protein gene
>Addgene plasmid #206868 | pET-tTALE-mStrawberry-15b | addgene full sequence | sequence record 410296 | Addgene NGS Result
TTCTTGAAGACGAAAGGGCCTCGTGATACGCCTATTTTTATAGGTTAATGTCATGATAATAATGGTTTCT
TAGACGTCAGGTGGCACTTTTCGGGGAAATGTGCGCGGAACCCCTATTTGTTTATTTTTCTAAATACATT
CAAATATGTATCCGCTCATGAGACAATAACCCTGATAAATGCTTCAATAATATTGAAAAAGGAAGAGTAT
GAGTATTCAACATTTCCGTGTCGCCCTTATTCCCTTTTTTGCGGCATTTTGCCTTCCTGTTTTTGCTCAC
CCAGAAACGCTGGTGAAAGTAAAAGATGCTGAAGATCAGTTGGGTGCACGAGTGGGTTACATCGAACTGG
ATCTCAACAGCGGTAAGATCCTTGAGAGTTTTCGCCCCGAAGAACGTTTTCCAATGATGAGCACTTTTAA
AGTTCTGCTATGTGGCGCTGTATTATCCCGTGTTGACGCCGGGCAAGAGCAACTCGGTCGCCGCATACAC
TATTCTCAGAATGACTTGGTTGAGTACTCACCAGTCACAGAAAAGCATCTTACGGATGGCATGACAGTAA
GAGAATTATGCAGTGCTGCCATAACCATGAGTGATAACACTGCGGCCAACTTACTTCTGACAACGATCGG
AGGACCGAAGGAGCTAACCGCTTTTTTGCACAACATGGGGGATCATGTAACTCGCCTTGATCGTTGGGAA
CCGGAGCTGAATGAAGCCATACCAAACGACGAGCGTGACACCACGATGCCTGCAGCAATGGCAACAACGT
TGCGCAAACTATTAACTGGCGAACTACTTACTCTAGCTTCCCGGCAACAATTAATAGACTGGATGGAGGC
GGATAAAGTTGCAGGACCACTTCTGCGCTCGGCCCTTCCGGCTGGCTGGTTTATTGCTGATAAATCTGGA
GCCGGTGAGCGTGGGTCTCGCGGTATCATTGCAGCACTGGGGCCAGATGGTAAGCCCTCCCGTATCGTAG
TTATCTACACGACGGGGAGTCAGGCAACTATGGATGAACGAAATAGACAGATCGCTGAGATAGGTGCCTC
ACTGATTAAGCATTGGTAACTGTCAGACCAAGTTTACTCATATATACTTTAGATTGATTTAAAACTTCAT
TTTTAATTTAAAAGGATCTAGGTGAAGATCCTTTTTGATAATCTCATGACCAAAATCCCTTAACGTGAGT
TTTCGTTCCACTGAGCGTCAGACCCCGTAGAAAAGATCAAAGGATCTTCTTGAGATCCTTTTTTTCTGCG
CGTAATCTGCTGCTTGCAAACAAAAAAACCACCGCTACCAGCGGTGGTTTGTTTGCCGGATCAAGAGCTA
CCAACTCTTTTTCCGAAGGTAACTGGCTTCAGCAGAGCGCAGATACCAAATACTGTCCTTCTAGTGTAGC
CGTAGTTAGGCCACCACTTCAAGAACTCTGTAGCACCGCCTACATACCTCGCTCTGCTAATCCTGTTACC
AGTGGCTGCTGCCAGTGGCGATAAGTCGTGTCTTACCGGGTTGGACTCAAGACGATAGTTACCGGATAAG
GCGCAGCGGTCGGGCTGAACGGGGGGTTCGTGCACACAGCCCAGCTTGGAGCGAACGACCTACACCGAAC
TGAGATACCTACAGCGTGAGCTATGAGAAAGCGCCACGCTTCCCGAAGGGAGAAAGGCGGACAGGTATCC
GGTAAGCGGCAGGGTCGGAACAGGAGAGCGCACGAGGGAGCTTCCAGGGGGAAACGCCTGGTATCTTTAT
AGTCCTGTCGGGTTTCGCCACCTCTGACTTGAGCGTCGATTTTTGTGATGCTCGTCAGGGGGGCGGAGCC
TATGGAAAAACGCCAGCAACGCGGCCTTTTTACGGTTCCTGGCCTTTTGCTGGCCTTTTGCTCACATGTT
CTTTCCTGCGTTATCCCCTGATTCTGTGGATAACCGTATTACCGCCTTTGAGTGAGCTGATACCGCTCGC
CGCAGCCGAACGACCGAGCGCAGCGAGTCAGTGAGCGAGGAAGCGGAAGAGCGCCTGATGCGGTATTTTC
TCCTTACGCATCTGTGCGGTATTTCACACCGCAATGGTGCACTCTCAGTACAATCTGCTCTGATGCCGCA
TAGTTAAGCCAGTATACACTCCGCTATCGCTACGTGACTGGGTCATGGCTGCGCCCCGACACCCGCCAAC
ACCCGCTGACGCGCCCTGACGGGCTTGTCTGCTCCCGGCATCCGCTTACAGACAAGCTGTGACCGTCTCC
GGGAGCTGCATGTGTCAGAGGTTTTCACCGTCATCACCGAAACGCGCGAGGCAGCTGCGGTAAAGCTCAT
CAGCGTGGTCGTGAAGCGATTCACAGATGTCTGCCTGTTCATCCGCGTCCAGCTCGTTGAGTTTCTCCAG
AAGCGTTAATGTCTGGCTTCTGATAAAGCGGGCCATGTTAAGGGCGGTTTTTTCCTGTTTGGTCACTGAT
GCCTCCGTGTAAGGGGGATTTCTGTTCATGGGGGTAATGATACCGATGAAACGAGAGAGGATGCTCACGA
TACGGGTTACTGATGATGAACATGCCCGGTTACTGGAACGTTGTGAGGGTAAACAACTGGCGGTATGGAT
GCGGCGGGACCAGAGAAAAATCACTCAGGGTCAATGCCAGCGCTTCGTTAATACAGATGTAGGTGTTCCA
CAGGGTAGCCAGCAGCATCCTGCGATGCAGATCCGGAACATAATGGTGCAGGGCGCTGACTTCCGCGTTT
CCAGACTTTACGAAACACGGAAACCGAAGACCATTCATGTTGTTGCTCAGGTCGCAGACGTTTTGCAGCA
GCAGTCGCTTCACGTTCGCTCGCGTATCGGTGATTCATTCTGCTAACCAGTAAGGCAACCCCGCCAGCCT
AGCCGGGTCCTCAACGACAGGAGCACGATCATGCGCACCCGTGGCCAGGACCCAACGCTGCCCGAGATGC
GCCGCGTGCGGCTGCTGGAGATGGCGGACGCGATGGATATGTTCTGCCAAGGGTTGGTTTGCGCATTCAC
AGTTCTCCGCAAGAATTGATTGGCTCCAATTCTTGGAGTGGTGAATCCGTTAGCGAGGTGCCGCCGGCTT
CCATTCAGGTCGAGGTGGCCCGGCTCCATGCACCGCGACGCAACGCGGGGAGGCAGACAAGGTATAGGGC
GGCGCCTACAATCCATGCCAACCCGTTCCATGTGCTCGCCGAGGCGGCATAAATCGCCGTGACGATCAGC
GGTCCAATGATCGAAGTTAGGCTGGTAAGAGCCGCGAGCGATCCTTGAAGCTGTCCCTGATGGTCGTCAT
CTACCTGCCTGGACAGCATGGCCTGCAACGCGGGCATCCCGATGCCGCCGGAAGCGAGAAGAATCATAAT
GGGGAAGGCCATCCAGCCTCGCGTCGCGAACGCCAGCAAGACGTAGCCCAGCGCGTCGGCCGCCATGCCG
GCGATAATGGCCTGCTTCTCGCCGAAACGTTTGGTGGCGGGACCAGTGACGAAGGCTTGAGCGAGGGCGT
GCAAGATTCCGAATACCGCAAGCGACAGGCCGATCATCGTCGCGCTCCAGCGAAAGCGGTCCTCGCCGAA
AATGACCCAGAGCGCTGCCGGCACCTGTCCTACGAGTTGCATGATAAAGAAGACAGTCATAAGTGCGGCG
ACGATAGTCATGCCCCGCGCCCACCGGAAGGAGCTGACTGGGTTGAAGGCTCTCAAGGGCATCGGTCGAG
ATCCCGGTGCCTAATGAGTGAGCTAACTTACATTAATTGCGTTGCGCTCACTGCCCGCTTTCCAGTCGGG
AAACCTGTCGTGCCAGCTGCATTAATGAATCGGCCAACGCGCGGGGAGAGGCGGTTTGCGTATTGGGCGC
CAGGGTGGTTTTTCTTTTCACCAGTGAGACGGGCAACAGCTGATTGCCCTTCACCGCCTGGCCCTGAGAG
AGTTGCAGCAAGCGGTCCACGCTGGTTTGCCCCAGCAGGCGAAAATCCTGTTTGATGGTGGTTAACGGCG
GGATATAACATGAGCTGTCTTCGGTATCGTCGTATCCCACTACCGAGATATCCGCACCAACGCGCAGCCC
GGACTCGGTAATGGCGCGCATTGCGCCCAGCGCCATCTGATCGTTGGCAACCAGCATCGCAGTGGGAACG
ATGCCCTCATTCAGCATTTGCATGGTTTGTTGAAAACCGGACATGGCACTCCAGTCGCCTTCCCGTTCCG
CTATCGGCTGAATTTGATTGCGAGTGAGATATTTATGCCAGCCAGCCAGACGCAGACGCGCCGAGACAGA
ACTTAATGGGCCCGCTAACAGCGCGATTTGCTGGTGACCCAATGCGACCAGATGCTCCACGCCCAGTCGC
GTACCGTCTTCATGGGAGAAAATAATACTGTTGATGGGTGTCTGGTCAGAGACATCAAGAAATAACGCCG
GAACATTAGTGCAGGCAGCTTCCACAGCAATGGCATCCTGGTCATCCAGCGGATAGTTAATGATCAGCCC
ACTGACGCGTTGCGCGAGAAGATTGTGCACCGCCGCTTTACAGGCTTCGACGCCGCTTCGTTCTACCATC
GACACCACCACGCTGGCACCCAGTTGATCGGCGCGAGATTTAATCGCCGCGACAATTTGCGACGGCGCGT
GCAGGGCCAGACTGGAGGTGGCAACGCCAATCAGCAACGACTGTTTGCCCGCCAGTTGTTGTGCCACGCG
GTTGGGAATGTAATTCAGCTCCGCCATCGCCGCTTCCACTTTTTCCCGCGTTTTCGCAGAAACGTGGCTG
GCCTGGTTCACCACGCGGGAAACGGTCTGATAAGAGACACCGGCATACTCTGCGACATCGTATAACGTTA
CTGGTTTCACATTCACCACCCTGAATTGACTCTCTTCCGGGCGCTATCATGCCATACCGCGAAAGGTTTT
GCGCCATTCGATGGTGTCCGGGATCTCGACGCTCTCCCTTATGCGACTCCTGCATTAGGAAGCAGCCCAG
TAGTAGGTTGAGGCCGTTGAGCACCGCCGCCGCAAGGAATGGTGCATGCAAGGAGATGGCGCCCAACAGT
CCCCCGGCCACGGGGCCTGCCACCATACCCACGCCGAAACAAGCGCTCATGAGCCCGAAGTGGCGAGCCC
GATCTTCCCCATCGGTGATGTCGGCGATATAGGCGCCAGCAACCGCACCTGTGGCGCCGGTGATGCCGGC
CACGATGCGTCCGGCGTAGAGGATCGAGATCTCGATCCCGCGAAATTAATACGACTCACTATAGGGGAAT
TGTGAGCGGATAACAATTCCCCTCTAGAAATAATTTTGTTTAACTTTAAGAAGGAGATATACCATGGGCA
GCAGCCATCATCATCATCATCACAGCAGCGGCCTGGTGCCGCGCGGCAGCCATATGGATCTACGCACGCT
CGGCTACAGCCAGCAGCAACAGGAGAAGATCAAACCGAAGGTTCGTTCGACAGTGGCGCAGCACCACGAG
GCACTGGTCGGCCATGGGTTTACACACGCGCACATCGTTGCGCTCAGCCAACACCCGGCAGCGTTAGGGA
CCGTCGCTGTCAAGTATCAGGACATGATCGCAGCGTTGCCAGAGGCGACACACGAAGCGATCGTTGGCGT
CGGCAAACAGTGGTCCGGCGCACGCGCTCTGGAGGCCTTGCTCACGGTGGCGGGAGAGTTGAGAGGTCCA
CCGTTACAGTTGGACACAGGCCAACTTCTCAAGATTGCAAAACGTGGCGGCGTGACCGCAGTGGAGGCAG
TGCATGCATGGCGCAATGCACTGACGGGTGCCCCCCTGAACCTGACTCCAGCACAGGTGGTGGCTATTGC
CTCCAATAATGGGGGAAAACAGGCTCTCGAAACAGTTCAAAGACTTCTGCCTGTCTTGTGCCAAGATCAT
GGACTTACACCCGCACAAGTCGTTGCAATCGCTAGCAATGGCGGTGGGAAGCAAGCCCTGGAGACAGTTC
AAAGGCTCCTTCCAGTCCTGTGTCAGGCACACGGGCTTACCCCTGATCAAGTGGTCGCAATTGCCTCACA
TGACGGCGGGAAACAGGCATTGGAAACTGTGCAGCGCCTGCTCCCCGTTCTTTGCCAGGATCATGGGTTG
ACACCTGCACAAGTTGTTGCAATTGCAAGCAACGGCGGCGGAAAACAGGCACTGGAAACTGTGCAAAGAC
TCCTGCCAGTTTTGTGCCAGGCTCATGGCCTGACTCCAGACCAGGTCGTTGCTATTGCCAGCAATAACGG
AGGTAAGCAAGCATTGGAGACTGTTCAGCGGCTCCTCCCTGTCCTCTGTCAGGCCCACGGGCTGACTCCT
GCACAGGTGGTGGCCATCGCTTCAAACGGGGGGGGGAAGCAAGCCCTCGAAACTGTTCAACGGTTGTTGC
CTGTTTTGTGTCAGGATCATGGGGGCGGCTCTGGCGGCCCCGGGATGGTGAGCAAGGGCGAGGAGAATAA
CATGGCCATCATCAAGGAGTTCATGCGCTTCAAGGTGCGCATGGAGGGCTCCGTGAACGGCCACGAGTTC
GAGATCGAGGGCGAGGGCGAGGGCCGCCCCTACGAGGGCACCCAGACCGCCAAGCTGAAGGTGACCAAGG
GTGGCCCCCTGCCCTTCGCCTGGGACATCCTAACCCCCAACTTCACCTACGGCTCCAAGGCCTACGTGAA
GCACCCCGCCGACATCCCCGACTACTTGAAGCTGTCCTTCCCCGAGGGCTTCAAGTGGGAGCGCGTGATG
AACTTCGAGGACGGCGGCGTGGTGACCGTGACCCAGGACTCCTCCCTGCAGGACGGCGAGTTCATCTACA
AGGTGAAGCTGCGCGGCACCAACTTCCCCTCCGACGGCCCCGTAATGCAGAAGAAGACCATGGGCTGGGA
GGCCTCCTCCGAGCGGATGTACCCCGAGGACGGCGCCCTGAAGGGCGAGATCAAGATGAGGCTGAAGCTG
AAGGACGGCGGCCACTACGACGCTGAGGTCAAGACCACCTACAAGGCCAAGAAGCCCGTGCAGCTGCCCG
GCGCCTACATCGTCGGCATCAAGTTGGACATCACCTCCCACAACGAGGACTACACCATCGTGGAACTGTA
CGAACGCGCCGAGGGCCGCCACTCCACCGGCGGCATGGACGAGCTGTACAAGTAAGGATCCGGCTGCTAA
CAAAGCCCGAAAGGAAGCTGAGTTGGCTGCTGCCACCGCTGAGCAATAACTAGCATAACCCCTTGGGGCC
TCTAAACGGGTCTTGAGGGGTTTTTTGCTGAAAGGAGGAACTATATCCGGATATCCCGCAAGAGGCCCGG
CAGTACCGGCATAACCAAGCCTATGCCTACAGCATCCAGGGTGACGGTGCCGAGGATGACGATGAGCGCA
TTGTTAGATTTCATACACGGTGCCTGACTGCGTTAGCAATTTAACTGTGATAAACTACCGCATTAAAGCT
TATCGATGATAAGCTGTCAAACATGAGAA
